>Addgene plasmid #178075 | pACEBac1-MZT1 | addgene full sequence | sequence record 353427 | Addgene NGS Result
ACCGGTTGACTTGGGTCAACTGTCAGACCAAGTTTACTCATATATACTTTAGATTGATTTAAAACTTCAT
TTTTAATTTAAAAGGATCTAGGTGAAGATCCTTTTTGATAATCTCATGACCAAAATCCCTTAACGTGAGT
TTTCGTTCCACTGAGCGTCAGACCCCGTAGAAAAGATCAAAGGATCTTCTTGAGATCCTTTTTTTCTGCG
CGTAATCTGCTGCTTGCAAACAAAAAAACCACCGCTACCAGCGGTGGTTTGTTTGCCGGATCAAGAGCTA
CCAACTCTTTTTCCGAAGGTAACTGGCTTCAGCAGAGCGCAGATACCAAATACTGTTCTTCTAGTGTAGC
CGTAGTTAGGCCACCACTTCAAGAACTCTGTAGCACCGCCTACATACCTCGCTCTGCTAATCCTGTTACC
AGTGGCTGCTGCCAGTGGCGATAAGTCGTGTCTTACCGGGTTGGACTCAAGACGATAGTTACCGGATAAG
GCGCAGCGGTCGGGCTGAACGGGGGGTTCGTGCACACAGCCCAGCTTGGAGCGAACGACCTACACCGAAC
TGAGATACCTACAGCGTGAGCTATGAGAAAGCGCCACGCTTCCCGAAGGGAGAAAGGCGGACAGGTATCC
GGTAAGCGGCAGGGTCGGAACAGGAGAGCGCACGAGGGAGCTTCCAGGGGGAAACGCCTGGTATCTTTAT
AGTCCTGTCGGGTTTCGCCACCTCTGACTTGAGCGTCGATTTTTGTGATGCTCGTCAGGGGGGCGGAGCC
TATGGAAAAACGCCAGCAACGCGGCCTTTTTACGGTTCCTGGCCTTTTGCTGGCCTTTTGCTCACATGTT
CTTTCCTGCGTTATCCCCTGATTGACTTGGGTCGCTCTTCCTGTGGATGCGCAGATGCCCTGCGTAAGCG
GGTGTGGGCGGACAATAAAGTCTTAAACTGAACAAAATAGATCTAAACTATGACAATAAAGTCTTAAACT
AGACAGAATAGTTGTAAACTGAAATCAGTCCAGTTATGCTGTGAAAAAGCATACTGGACTTTTGTTATGG
CTAAAGCAAACTCTTCATTTTCTGAAGTGCAAATTGCCCGTCGTATTAAAGAGGGGCGTGGCCAAGGGCA
TGTAAAGACTATATTCGCGGCGTTGTGACAATTTACCGAACAACTCCGCGGCCGGGAAGCCGATCTCGGC
TTGAACGAATTGTTAGGTGGCGGTACTTGGGTCGATATCAAAGTGCATCACTTCTTCCCGTATGCCCAAC
TTTGTATAGAGAGCCACTGCGGGATCGTCACCGTAATCTGCTTGCACGTAGATCACATAAGCACCAAGCG
CGTTGGCCTCATGCTTGAGGAGATTGATGAGCGCGGTGGCAATGCCCTGCCTCCGGTGCTCGCCGGAGAC
TGCGAGATCATAGATATAGATCTCACTACGCGGCTGCTCAAACTTGGGCAGAACGTAAGCCGCGAGAGCG
CCAACAACCGCTTCTTGGTCGAAGGCAGCAAGCGCGATGAATGTCTTACTACGGAGCAAGTTCCCGAGGT
AATCGGAGTCCGGCTGATGTTGGGAGTAGGTGGCTACGTCTCCGAACTCACGACCGAAAAGATCAAGAGC
AGCCCGCATGGATTTGACTTGGTCAGGGCCGAGCCTACATGTGCGAATGATGCCCATACTTGAGCCACCT
AACTTTGTTTTAGGGCGACTGCCCTGCTGCGTAACATCGTTGCTGCTGCGTAACATCGTTGCTGCTCCAT
AACATCAAACATCGACCCACGGCGTAACGCGCTTGCTGCTTGGATGCCCGAGGCATAGACTGTACAAAAA
AACAGTCATAACAAGCCATGAAAACCGCCACTGCGCCGTTACCACCGCTGCGTTCGGTCAAGGTTCTGGA
CCAGTTGCGTGAGCGCATACGCTACTTGCATTACAGTTTACGAACCGAACAGGCTTATGTCAACTGGGTT
CGTGCCTTCATCCGTTTCCACGGTGTGCGTCACCCGGCAACCTTGGGCAGCAGCGAAGTCGCCATAACTT
CGTATAGCATACATTATACGAAGTTATCTGTAACTATAACGGTCCTAAGGTAGCGAGTTTAAACACTAGT
ATCGATTCGCGACCTACTCCGGAATATTAATAGATCATGGAGATAATTAAAATGATAACCATCTCGCAAA
TAAATAAGTATTTTACTGTTTTCGTAACAGTTTTGTAATAAAAAAACCTATAAATATTCCGGATTATTCA
TACCGTCCCACCATCGGGCGCGGATCCCGGTCCGAAGCGCGCGGAATTCATGGCGAGTAGCAGCGGTGCT
GGGGCGGCGGCGGCGGCCGCGGCGGCGAATCTGAATGCGGTGCGGGAGACCATGGACGTTCTGCTTGAGA
TTTCAAGAATTTTGAATACTGGCTTAGATATGGAAACTCTGTCTATTTGTGTACGGCTTTGTGAACAAGG
AATTAACCCAGAAGCTTTATCATCGGTTATTAAGGAGCTTCGCAAGGCTACTGAAGCACTGAAGGCTGCT
GAAAATATGACAAGCTAGGTCGACGAGCTCACTTGTCGCGGCCGCTTTCGAATCTAGAGCCTGCAGTCTC
GACAAGCTTGTCGAGAAGTACTAGAGGATCATAATCAGCCATACCACATTTGTAGAGGTTTTACTTGCTT
TAAAAAACCTCCCACACCTCCCCCTGAACCTGAAACATAAAATGAATGCAATTGTTGTTGTTAACTTGTT
TATTGCAGCTTATAATGGTTACAAATAAAGCAATAGCATCACAAATTTCACAAATAAAGCATTTTTTTCA
CTGCATTCTAGTTGTGGTTTGTCCAAACTCATCAATGTATCTTATCATGTCTGGATCTGATCACTGCTTG
AGCCTAGAAGATCCGGCTGCTAACAAAGCCCGAAAGGAAGCTGAGTTGGCTGCTGCCACCGCTGAGCAAT
AACTATCATAACCCCTAGGGTATACCCATCTAATTGGAACCAGATAAGTGAAATCTAGTTCCAAACTATT
TTGTCATTTTTAATTTTCGTATTAGCTTACGACGCTACACCCAGTTCCCATCTATTTTGTCACTCTTCCC
TAAATAATCCTTAAAAACTCCATTTCCACCCCTCCCAGTTCCCAACTATTTTGTCCGCCCACA
Features (pLannotate 1.2.2; 11 found; start..end, strand, type, name):
    190..778     +  rep_origin     ori: high-copy-number ColE1/pMB1/pBR322/pUC origin of replication
    913..1136    -  mobile_element Tn7R: mini-Tn7 element (right end of the Tn7 transposon) Tn7
   1203..1736    -  CDS            GmR: gentamycin acetyltransferase; aacC1; confers resistance to gentamycin
   1925..1953    -  promoter       Pc promoter: intI1 (promoter lies within the coding sequence); class 1 integron promoter
   2024..2057    +  protein_bind   loxP: Cre-mediated recombination occurs in the 8-bp core sequence (GCATACAT). Cre recombinase
   2134..2225    +  promoter       polyhedrin promoter: polh from Autographa californica; promoter for the baculovirus polyhedrin gene
   2290..2535    +  CDS            MZT1: MZT1_HUMAN - Also known as C13orf37, MOZART1. Experimental evidence at protein level: Swiss-Prot protein existence level 1. Required for gamma-tubulin complex recruitment to the centrosome. From Homo sapiens (Human).
   2617..2700    +  CDS            large T antigen (fragment): large T antigen from SV40 (simian virus 40)
   2723..2857    +  polyA_signal   SV40 poly(A) signal: SV40 polyadenylation signal
   2886..2935    +  CDS            SET1 (fragment): solubility-enhancement tag derived from T7 phage gene 10B
   2978..3143    -  mobile_element Tn7L: mini-Tn7 element (left end of the Tn7 transposon) Tn7
