[The description below was written by a language model from this plasmid's Addgene catalogue record and pLannotate feature annotations shown in this document.]
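Description:
pACEBac1-MZT1 is a small (about 3.1 kb) baculovirus transfer plasmid for insect cell expression, built on the pACEBac1 acceptor backbone of the MultiBac-type system. It is propagated in E. coli through a high-copy ColE1/pUC-type origin and selected with gentamicin, the resistance being provided by the aacC1 gentamicin acetyltransferase gene driven by a class 1 integron Pc promoter.

The payload is the 246 bp coding sequence of human MZT1 (MOZART1, C13orf37), a small protein required for recruiting gamma-tubulin complexes to the centrosome. It sits downstream of the Autographa californica polyhedrin promoter, a very late and very strong baculoviral promoter, and is followed by an SV40 polyadenylation signal. The annotated MZT1 feature matches the stated insert size, and no affinity or epitope tag is recorded. The short "large T antigen" and "SET1" fragment calls flanking the terminator region are most likely incidental matches to backbone sequence rather than functional coding elements.

The resistance marker and expression cassette lie between the Tn7R and Tn7L mini-Tn7 ends, which allow Tn7 transposition of this segment into a baculoviral bacmid carrying a Tn7 attachment site; the resulting bacmid is used to generate recombinant baculovirus. A single loxP site upstream of the polyhedrin promoter allows Cre-mediated fusion with loxP-bearing donor plasmids, so that several subunits can be combined on one vector for co-expression. The associated work concerns biochemical reconstitution of the human gamma-tubulin ring complex, which fits use of this plasmid to produce MZT1 in insect cells as a component of such assemblies.
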