Addgene plasmid #178075: pACEBac1-MZT1
Purpose: Insect cell expression of MZT1
Depositing lab: Tarun Kapoor. Depositing organization: Rockefeller University. Publication: Biochemical reconstitutions reveal principles of human gamma-TuRC assembly and function. Wieczorek M, Ti SC, Urnavicius L, Molloy KR, Aher A, Chait BT, Kapoor TM. J Cell Biol. 2021 Mar 1;220(3). pii: 211719. doi: 10.1083/jcb.202009146. PubMed 33496729.
Backbone
  Vector backbone: pACEBac1
  Backbone manufacturer: Geneva Biotech
  Total vector size (bp): 3143
  Vector type: Insect Expression
Growth in bacteria
  Bacterial resistance: Gentamicin, 10 μg/mL
  Growth temperature: 37°C
  Growth strain: DH5alpha
  Copy number: Unknown
Gene/Insert
  Gene/Insert name: MZT1
  Species: H. sapiens (human)
  Insert size (bp): 246
  Entrez Gene: MZT1 (a.k.a. C13orf37, MOZART1)
Resource information
  A portion of this plasmid was derived from a plasmid made by: A plasmid containing the MZT1 coding sequence (pDONR223_C13orf37_WT) was a gift from Jesse Boehm, William Hahn, and David Root (Addgene plasmid 81872; http://n2t.net/addgene:81872; Research Resource Identifier: Addgene_81872; Kim et al., 2016)
Terms and licenses: Academic/Nonprofit Terms; Industry Terms: Not Available to Industry
How to cite: pACEBac1-MZT1 was a gift from Tarun Kapoor (Addgene plasmid # 178075 ; http://n2t.net/addgene:178075 ; RRID:Addgene_178075)
